>Addgene plasmid #205035 | pET-6xHis-GFP(0)-L3 | addgene full sequence | sequence record 405646 | Addgene NGS Result
GGCATAAATATCTCACTCGCAATCAAATTCAGCCGATAGCGGAACGGGAAGGCGACTGGAGTGCCATGTC
CGGTTTTCAACAAACCATGCAAATGCTGAATGAGGGCATCGTTCCCACTGCGATGCTGGTTGCCAACGAT
CAGATGGCGCTGGGCGCAATGCGCGCCATTACCGAGTCCGGGCTGCGCGTTGGTGCGGACATCTCGGTAG
TGGGATACGACGATACCGAAGACAGCTCATGTTATATCCCGCCGTTAACCACCATCAAACAGGATTTTCG
CCTGCTGGGGCAAACCAGCGTGGACCGCTTGCTGCAACTCTCTCAGGGCCAGGCGGTGAAGGGCAATCAG
CTGTTGCCCGTCTCACTGGTGAAAAGAAAAACCACCCTGGCGCCCAATACGCAAACCGCCTCTCCCCGCG
CGTTGGCCGATTCATTAATGCAGCTGGCACGACAGGTTTCCCGACTGGAAAGCGGGCAGTGAGCGCAACG
CAATTAATGTAAGTTAGCTCACTCATTAGGCACCGGGATCTCGACCGATGCCCTTGAGAGCCTTCAACCC
AGTCAGCTCCTTCCGGTGGGCGCGGGGCATGACTAGCATGATCGTGCTCCTGTCGTTGAGGACCCGGCTA
GGCTGGCGGGGTTGCCTTACTGGTTAGCAGAATGAATCACCGATACGCGAGCGAACGTGAAGCGACTGCT
GCTGCAAAACGTCTGCGACCTGAGCAACAACATGAATGGTCTTCGGTTTCCGTGTTTCGTAAAGTCTGGA
AACGCGGAAGTCAGCGCCCTGCACCATTATGTTCCGGATCTGCATCGCAGGATGCTGCTGGCTACCCTGT
GGAACACCTACATCTGTATTAACGAAGCGCTGGCATTGACCCTGAGTGATTTTTCTCTGGTCCCGCCGCA
TCCATACCGCCAGTTGTTTACCCTCACAACGTTCCAGTAACCGGGCATGTTCATCATCAGTAACCCGTAT
CGTGAGCATCCTCTCTCGTTTCATCGGTATCATTACCCCCATGAACAGAAATCCCCCTTACACGGAGGCA
TCAGTGACCAAACAGGAAAAAACCGCCCTTAACATGGCCCGCTTTATCAGAAGCCAGACATTAACGCTTC
TGGAGAAACTCAACGAGCTGGACGCGGATGAACAGGCAGACATCTGTGAATCGCTTCACGACCACGCTGA
TGAGCTTTACCGCAGCTGCCTCGCGCGTTTCGGTGATGACGGTGAAAACCTCTGACACATGCAGCTCCCG
GAGACGGTCACAGCTTGTCTGTAAGCGGATGCCGGGAGCAGACAAGCCCGTCAGGGCGCGTCAGCGGGTG
TTGGCGGGTGTCGGGGCGCAGCCATGACCCAGTCACGTAGCGATAGCGGAGTGTATACTGGCTTAACTAT
GCGGCATCAGAGCAGATTGTACTGAGAGTGCACCATTGCGGTGTGAAATACCGCACAGATGCGTAAGGAG
AAAATACCGCATCAGGCGCTCTTCCGCTTCCTCGCTCACTGACTCGCTGCGCTCGGTCGTTCGGCTGCGG
CGAGCGGTATCAGCTCACTCAAAGGCGGTAATACGGTTATCCACAGAATCAGGGGATAACGCAGGAAAGA
ACATGTGAGCAAAAGGCCAGCAAAAGGCCAGGAACCGTAAAAAGGCCGCGTTGCTGGCGTTTTTCCATAG
GCTCCGCCCCCCTGACGAGCATCACAAAAATCGACGCTCAAGTCAGAGGTGGCGAAACCCGACAGGACTA
TAAAGATACCAGGCGTTTCCCCCTGGAAGCTCCCTCGTGCGCTCTCCTGTTCCGACCCTGCCGCTTACCG
GATACCTGTCCGCCTTTCTCCCTTCGGGAAGCGTGGCGCTTTCTCATAGCTCACGCTGTAGGTATCTCAG
TTCGGTGTAGGTCGTTCGCTCCAAGCTGGGCTGTGTGCACGAACCCCCCGTTCAGCCCGACCGCTGCGCC
TTATCCGGTAACTATCGTCTTGAGTCCAACCCGGTAAGACACGACTTATCGCCACTGGCAGCAGCCACTG
GTAACAGGATTAGCAGAGCGAGGTATGTAGGCGGTGCTACAGAGTTCTTGAAGTGGTGGCCTAACTACGG
CTACACTAGAAGGACAGTATTTGGTATCTGCGCTCTGCTGAAGCCAGTTACCTTCGGAAAAAGAGTTGGT
AGCTCTTGATCCGGCAAACAAACCACCGCTGGTAGCGGTGGTTTTTTTGTTTGCAAGCAGCAGATTACGC
GCAGAAAAAAAGGATCTCAAGAAGATCCTTTGATCTTTTCTACGGGGTCTGACGCTCAGTGGAACGAAAA
CTCACGTTAAGGGATTTTGGTCATGACCTATTTGTTTATTTTTCTAAATACATTCAAATATGTATCCGCT
CATGAGACAATAACCCTGATAAATGCTTCAATCATGATTGAAAAAGGAAGAGTATGAGTATTCAACATTT
CCGTGTCGCCCTTATTCCCTTTTTTGCGGCATTTTGCCTTCCTGTTTTTGCTCACCCAGAAACGCTGGTG
AAAGTAAAAGATGCTGAAGATCAGTTGGGTGCACGAGTGGGTTACATCGAACTGGATCTCAACAGCGGTA
AGATCCTTGAGAGTTTTCGCCCCGAAGAACGTTTTCCAATGATGAGCACTTTTAAAGTTCTGCTATGTGG
CGCGGTATTATCCCGTATTGACGCCGGGCAAGAGCAACTCGGTCGCCGCATACACTATTCTCAGAATGAC
TTGGTTGAGTACTCACCAGTCACAGAAAAGCATCTTACGGATGGCATGACAGTAAGAGAATTATGCAGTG
CTGCCATAACCATGAGTGATAACACTGCGGCCAACTTACTTCTGACAACGATCGGAGGACCGAAGGAGCT
AACCGCTTTTTTGCACAACATGGGGGATCATGTAACTCGCCTTGATCGTTGGGAACCGGAGCTGAATGAA
GCCATACCAAACGACGAGCGTGACACCACGATGCCTGTAGCAATGGCAACAACGTTGCGCAAACTATTAA
CTGGCGAACTACTTACTCTAGCTTCCCGGCAACAATTAATAGACTGGATGGAGGCGGATAAAGTTGCAGG
ACCACTTCTGCGCTCGGCCCTTCCGGCTGGCTGGTTTATTGCTGATAAATCTGGAGCCGGTGAGCGTGGG
TCTCGCGGTATCATTGCAGCACTGGGGCCAGATGGTAAGCCCTCCCGTATCGTAGTTATCTACACGACGG
GGAGTCAGGCAACTATGGATGAACGAAATAGACAGATCGCTGAGATAGGTGCCTCACTGATTAAGCATTG
GTAACTGTCAGACCAAGTTTACTCATATATACTTTAGATTGATTTAAAACTTCATTTTTAATTTAAAAGG
ATCTAGGTGAAGATCCTTTTTGATAATCTCATGCCATCGTGCCGCCAGAAATTGTAAACGTTAATATTTT
GTTAAAATTCGCGTTAAATTTTTGTTAAATCAGCTCATTTTTTAACCAATAGGCCGAAATCGGCAAAATC
CCTTATAAATCAAAAGAATAGACCGAGATAGGGT
[37 nt withheld, positions 3535-3571]
AAAGAACGTGGACTCCAACGTCAAAGG
[49 nt withheld, positions 3599-3647]
T
[91 nt withheld, positions 3649-3739]
G
[124 nt withheld, positions 3741-3864]
CCCATTCGCCAATCCGGATATAGTTCCTCCTTTCAGCAAAAAACCCCTCAAGACCCGTTTAGAGGCCCCA
AGGGGTTATGCTAGTTATTGCTCAGCGGTGGCAGCAGCCTAGGTTAATTAAGCTGCGCTAGTAGACGAGT
CCATGTGCTGGCGTTCAAATTTCGCAGCAGCGGTTTCTTTACCAGACTCGAGTTATTACTTCCTAGATTT
CTTACCCCTTCTTCCCTTCCGCGATTTCTTCCCTCTTCGACCCTTCCGCGATTTCTTCCCTCTTCGACCC
TTGTAGCGTTCGTCCATTCCGTGCGTAATGCCTGCAGCGGTCACGAATTCTAACAGAACCATGTGATCGC
GTTTTTCTTTCGGATCTTTGCTCAGGGCAGATTGGGTGCTCAGGTAGTGGTTGCGAGGTAACAGTACAGG
CCCATCACCAATCGGCGTGTTTTGTTGATAATGATCCGCTAATTGAACGCTGCCGTCCTCCACGTTATGG
CGAATTTTGAAATTTGCCTTGATACCATTCTTCTGTTTATCGGCCGTAATATACACGTTATGAGAATTAA
AGTTATATTCCAGTTTATGGCCTAAAATGTTGCCGTCTTCTTTGAAGTCACGACCTTTCAGTTCGATACG
ATTTACTAATGTGTCGCCTTCAAATTTCACTTCCGCACGCGTTTTATAGGTGCCATCGTCCTTGAAGCTG
ATTGTACGCTCTTGAACATATCCTTCAGGCATGGCTGATTTGAAAAAATCGTGTTGTTTCATATGATCAG
GGTAACGACTGAAGCACTGAACGCCATAGGTCAGGGTGGTCACTAAGGTGGGCCACGGAACGGGTAATTT
GCCTGTTGTGCAAATAAACTTCAGGGTCAATTTACCATTGGTAGCGTCACCTTCGCCCTCGCCGCGCACG
CTAAATTTATGACCGTTCACGTCGCCGTCTAATTCCACTAAGATCGGTACTACACCAGTAAACAGACGTT
CACCTTTGCTAGCGCCACCGTGATGGTGGTGGTGATGACCCATGGTATATCTCCTTCTTAAAGTTAAACA
AAATTATTTCTAGAGGGGAATTGTTATCCGCTCACAATTCCCCTATAGTGAGTCGTATTAATTTCGCGGG
ATCGAGATCGATCTCGATCCTCTACGCCGGACGCATCGTGGCCGGCATCACCGGCGCCACAGGTGCGGTT
GCTGGCGCCTATATCGCCGACATCACCGATGGGGAAGATCGGGCTCGCCACTTCGGGCTCATGAGCGCTT
GTTTCGGCGTGGGTATGGTGGCAGGCCCCGTGGCCGGGGGACTGTTGGGCGCCATCTCCTTGCATGCACC
ATTCCTTGCGGCGGCGGTGCTCAACGGCCTCAACCTACTACTGGGCTGCTTCCTAATGCAGGAGTCGCAT
AAGGGAGAGCGTCGAGATCCCGGACACCATCGAATGGCGCAAAACCTTTCGCGGTATGGCATGATAGCGC
CCGGAAGAGAGTCAATTCAGGGTGGTGAATGTGAAACCAGTAACGTTATACGATGTCGCAGAGTATGCCG
GTGTCTCTTATCAGACCGTTTCCCGCGTGGTGAACCAGGCCAGCCACGTTTCTGCGAAAACGCGGGAAAA
AGTGGAAGCGGCGATGGCGGAGCTGAATTACATTCCCAACCGCGTGGCACAACAACTGGCGGGCAAACAG
TCGTTGCTGATTGGCGTTGCCACCTCCAGTCTGGCCCTGCACGCGCCGTCGCAAATTGTCGCGGCGATTA
AATCTCGCGCCGATCAACTGGGTGCCAGCGTGGTGGTGTCGATGGTAGAACGAAGCGGCGTCGAAGCCTG
TAAAGCGGCGGTGCACAATCTTCTCGCGCAACGCGTCAGTGGGCTGATCATTAACTATCCGCTGGATGAC
CAGGATGCCATTGCTGTGGAAGCTGCCTGCACTAATGTTCCGGCGTTATTTCTTGATGTCTCTGACCAGA
CACCCATCAACAGTATTATTTTCTCCCATGAAGACGGTACGCGACTGGGCGTGGAGCATCTGGTCGCATT
GGGTCACCAGCAAATCGCGCTGTTAGCGGGCCCATTAAGTTCTGTCTCGGCGCGTCTGCGTCTGGCTGGC
T
Features (pLannotate 1.2.2; 19 found; start..end, strand, type, name):
    495..516     +  protein_bind   CAP binding site: CAP binding activates transcription in the presence of cAMP. E. coli catabolite activator protein
    531..595     +  CDS            TcR (fragment): tetracycline efflux protein; tet; confers resistance to tetracycline
    657..1037    -  CDS            YPB1_ECOLX: Protein predicted: Swiss-Prot protein existence level 4. From Escherichia coli.
   1054..1245    +  CDS            rop: Rop protein, which maintains plasmids at low copy number; rop
   1347..1486    +  misc_feature   bom: basis of mobility region from pBR322
   1672..2260    -  rep_origin     ori: high-copy-number ColE1/pMB1/pBR322/pUC origin of replication
   2341..2433    +  promoter       AmpR promoter: bla
   2434..3294    +  CDS            AmpR: β-lactamase; bla; confers resistance to ampicillin, carbenicillin, and related antibiotics
   3409..3864    -  rep_origin     f1 ori (sequence partly withheld): f1 bacteriophage origin of replication; arrow indicates direction of (+) strand synthesis
   3901..3948    -  terminator     T7 terminator: transcription terminator for bacteriophage T7 RNA polymerase
   3956..3973    -  CDS            SET1 (fragment): solubility-enhancement tag derived from T7 phage gene 10B
   4003..4044    -  CDS            S-Tag (fragment): affinity and epitope tag derived from pancreatic ribonuclease A
   4144..4854    -  CDS            Superfolder GFP: Superfolder GFP is a basic (constitutively fluorescent) green fluorescent protein published in 2005, derived from Aequorea victoria. It is reported to be a very rapidly-maturing weak dimer.
   4894..4916    -  RBS            RBS: efficient ribosome binding site from bacteriophage T7 gene 10 (Olins and Rangwala, 1989)
   4931..4955    -  protein_bind   lac operator: The lac repressor binds to the lac operator to inhibit transcription in E. coli. This inhibition can be relieved by adding lactose or isopropyl-β-D-thiogalactopyranoside (IPTG). lac repressor encoded by lacI
   4956..4974    -  promoter       T7 promoter: promoter for bacteriophage T7 RNA polymerase
   5000..5279    +  CDS            TcR (fragment): tetracycline efflux protein; tet; confers resistance to tetracycline
   5287..5364    +  promoter       lacI promoter: lacI
   5365..482     +  CDS            lacI (across the origin): lac repressor; lacI; The lac repressor binds to the lac operator to inhibit transcription in E. coli. This inhibition can be relieved by adding lactose or isopropyl-β-D-thiogalactopyranoside (IPTG).
