[The description below was written by a language model from this plasmid's Addgene catalogue record and pLannotate feature annotations shown in this document.]
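Description:
pET-6xHis-GFP(0)-L3 is a bacterial expression plasmid of about 6 kb, built on a pETDuet backbone for producing an engineered fluorescent protein in E. coli. It replicates from a ColE1/pBR322-type origin, with the neighbouring rop gene and bom site also annotated. The catalogue lists it as high copy, although Rop normally moderates copy number. Selection is by ampicillin through the β-lactamase gene. An f1 origin is present, along with short tetracycline-resistance fragments that are backbone remnants rather than functional markers.

The payload is a single T7-driven cassette made up of a T7 promoter, a lac operator, the phage T7 gene 10 ribosome binding site, the coding sequence and a T7 terminator. The plasmid carries its own lacI gene and promoter, so expression is repressed until induction with IPTG in a host that supplies T7 RNA polymerase. The insert was cloned between NcoI and XhoI and is annotated as superfolder GFP. It carries five substitutions to basic residues (E16R, I138R, D207R, N222K, L246R), and the "GFP(0)" name suggests these bring the protein to roughly neutral net charge, though the record does not say so explicitly. An N-terminal polyhistidine tag allows affinity purification. The C terminus bears the L3 tag, three tandem repeats of a nine-residue peptide rich in arginine and lysine. Fragments of the S-tag and another tag lie downstream of the insert and appear to be vector leftovers.

The stated purpose is to use this charge-patterned cationic peptide to promote biomolecular condensate formation inside E. coli, with GFP fluorescence reporting where the protein localises. It comes from a study of how charge patterning in disordered peptides tunes intracellular phase separation in bacteria.
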