Addgene plasmid #205035: pET-6xHis-GFP(0)-L3
Purpose: Fluorescent protein with charge-patterned cationic peptide to promote biomolecular condensate formation in E. coli
Depositing lab: Allie Obermeyer. Depositing organization: Columbia University. Publication: Charge-Patterned Disordered Peptides Tune Intracellular Phase Separation in Bacteria. Liao J, Yeong V, Obermeyer AC. ACS Synth Biol. 2024 Feb 3. doi: 10.1021/acssynbio.3c00564. PubMed 38308651.
Backbone
  Vector backbone: pETDuet
  Vector type: Bacterial Expression
Growth in bacteria
  Bacterial resistance: Ampicillin, 100 μg/mL
  Growth temperature: 37°C
  Growth strain: DH5alpha
  Copy number: High Copy
Gene/Insert
  Gene/Insert name: GFP(0)-L3 (alt name: GFP(0)-(GRRGKKSRK)3)
  Species: Other
  Mutation: E16R, I138R, D207R, N222K, L246R
  Tag / fusion protein: MGHHHHHGGA (N terminal on insert); GRRGKKSRKGRRGKKSRKGRRGKKSRK (C terminal on insert)
  Cloning method: Restriction Enzyme; 5′ cloning site NcoI (unknown if destroyed); 3′ cloning site XhoI (unknown if destroyed)
  Sequencing primers: 5′ T7; 3′ T7-term
Terms and licenses: Academic/Nonprofit Terms; Industry Terms: Not Available to Industry
How to cite: pET-6xHis-GFP(0)-L3 was a gift from Allie Obermeyer (Addgene plasmid # 205035 ; http://n2t.net/addgene:205035 ; RRID:Addgene_205035)
